>Addgene plasmid #12250 | pLV-tTRKRAB-red | addgene full sequence | sequence record 380756 | Addgene NGS Result
TTGGAAGGGCTAATTCACTCCCAAAGAAGACAAGATATCCTTGATCTGTGGATCTACCACACACAAGGCT
ACTTCCCTGATTAGCAGAACTACACACCAGGGCCAGGGGTCAGATATCCACTGACCTTTGGATGGTGCTA
CAAGCTAGTACCAGTTGAGCCAGATAAGGTAGAAGAGGCCAATAAAGGAGAGAACACCAGCTTGTTACAC
CCTGTGAGCCTGCATGGGATGGATGACCCGGAGAGAGAAGTGTTAGAGTGGAGGTTTGACAGCCGCCTAG
CATTTCATCACGTGGCCCGAGAGCTGCATCCGGAGTACTTCAAGAACTGCTGATATCGAGCTTGCTACAA
GGGACTTTCCGCTGGGGACTTTCCAGGGAGGCGTGGCCTGGGCGGGACTGGGGAGTGGCGAGCCCTCAGA
TCCTGCATATAAGCAGCTGCTTTTTGCCTGTACTGGGTCTCTCTGGTTAGACCAGATCTGAGCCTGGGAG
CTCTCTGGCTAACTAGGGAACCCACTGCTTAAGCCTCAATAAAGCTTGCCTTGAGTGCTTCAAGTAGTGT
GTGCCCGTCTGTTGTGTGACTCTGGTAACTAGAGATCCCTCAGACCCTTTTAGTCAGTGTGGAAAATCTC
TAGCAGTGGCGCCCGAACAGGGACTTGAAAGCGAAAGGGAAACCAGAGGAGCTCTCTCGACGCAGGACTC
GGCTTGCTGAAGCGCGCACGGCAAGAGGCGAGGGGCGGCGACTGGTGAGTACGCCAAAAATTTTGACTAG
CGGAGGCTAGAAGGAGAGAGATGGGTGCGAGAGCGTCAGTATTAAGCGGGGGAGAATTAGATCGCGATGG
GAAAAAATTCGGTTAAGGCCAGGGGGAAAGAAAAAATATAAATTAAAACATATAGTATGGGCAAGCAGGG
AGCTAGAACGATTCGCAGTTAATCCTGGCCTGTTAGAAACATCAGAAGGCTGTAGACAAATACTGGGACA
GCTACAACCATCCCTTCAGACAGGATCAGAAGAACTTAGATCATTATATAATACAGTAGCAACCCTCTAT
TGTGTGCATCAAAGGATAGAGATAAAAGACACCAAGGAAGCTTTAGACAAGATAGAGGAAGAGCAAAACA
AAAGTAAGACCACCGCACAGCAAGCGGCCGCTGATCTTCAGACCTGGAGGAGGAGATATGAGGGACAATT
GGAGAAGTGAATTATATAAATATAAAGTAGTAAAAATTGAACCATTAGGAGTAGCACCCACCAAGGCAAA
GAGAAGAGTGGTGCAGAGAGAAAAAAGAGCAGTGGGAATAGGAGCTTTGTTCCTTGGGTTCTTGGGAGCA
GCAGGAAGCACTATGGGCGCAGCGTCAATGACGCTGACGGTACAGGCCAGACAATTATTGTCTGGTATAG
TGCAGCAGCAGAACAATTTGCTGAGGGCTATTGAGGCGCAACAGCATCTGTTGCAACTCACAGTCTGGGG
CATCAAGCAGCTCCAGGCAAGAATCCTGGCTGTGGAAAGATACCTAAAGGATCAACAGCTCCTGGGGATT
TGGGGTTGCTCTGGAAAACTCATTTGCACCACTGCTGTGCCTTGGAATGCTAGTTGGAGTAATAAATCTC
TGGAACAGATTTGGAATCACACGACCTGGATGGAGTGGGACAGAGAAATTAACAATTACACAAGCTTAAT
ACACTCCTTAATTGAAGAATCGCAAAACCAGCAAGAAAAGAATGAACAAGAATTATTGGAATTAGATAAA
TGGGCAAGTTTGTGGAATTGGTTTAACATAACAAATTGGCTGTGGTATATAAAATTATTCATAATGATAG
TAGGAGGCTTGGTAGGTTTAAGAATAGTTTTTGCTGTACTTTCTATAGTGAATAGAGTTAGGCAGGGATA
TTCACCATTATCGTTTCAGACCCACCTCCCAACCCCGAGGGGACCCGACAGGCCCGAAGGAATAGAAGAA
GAAGGTGGAGAGAGAGACAGAGACAGATCCATTCGATTAGTGAACGGATCTCGACGGTATCGATCACGAG
ACTAGCCTCGACCATCGATGTCGACGATAAGCTTTGCAAAGATGGATAAAGTTTTAAACAGAGAGGAATC
TTTGCAGCTAATGGACCTTCTAGGTCTTGAAAGGAGTGGGAATTGGCTCCGGTGCCCGTCAGTGGGCAGA
GCGCACATCGCCCACAGTCCCCGAGAAGTTGGGGGGAGGGGTCGGCAATTGAACCGGTGCCTAGAGAAGG
TGGCGCGGGGTAAACTGGGAAAGTGATGTCGTGTACTGGCTCCGCCTTTTTCCCGAGGGTGGGGGAGAAC
CGTATATAAGTGCAGTAGTCGCCGTGAACGTTCTTTTTCGCAACGGGTTTGCCGCCAGAACACAGGTAAG
TGCCGTGTGTGGTTCCCGCGGGCCTGGCCTCTTTACGGGTTATGGCCCTTGCGTGCCTTGAATTACTTCC
ACCTGGCTGCAGTACGTGATTCTTGATCCCGAGCTTCGGGTTGGAAGTGGGTGGGAGAGTTCGAGGCCTT
GCGCTTAAGGAGCCCCTTCGCCTCGTGCTTGAGTTGAGGCCTGGCCTGGGCGCTGGGGCCGCCGCGTGCG
AATCTGGTGGCACCTTCGCGCCTGTCTCGCTGCTTTCGATAAGTCTCTAGCCATTTAAAATTTTTGATGA
CCTGCTGCGACGCTTTTTTTCTGGCAAGATAGTCTTGTAAATGCGGGCCAAGATCTGCACACTGGTATTT
CGGTTTTTGGGGCCGCGGGCGGCGACGGGGCCCGTGCGTCCCAGCGCACATGTTCGGCGAGGCGGGGCCT
GCGAGCGCGGCCACCGAGAATCGGACGGGGGTAGTCTCAAGCTGGCCGGCCTGCTCTGGTGCCTGGCCTC
GCGCCGCCGTGTATCGCCCCGCCCTGGGCGGCAAGGCTGGCCCGGTCGGCACCAGTTGCGTGAGCGGAAA
GATGGCCGCTTCCCGGCCCTGCTGCAGGGAGCTCAAAATGGAGGACGCGGCGCTCGGGAGAGCGGGCGGG
TGAGTCACCCACACAAAGGAAAAGGGCCTTTCCGTCCTCAGCCGTCGCTTCATGTGACTCCACGGAGTAC
CGGGCGCCGTCCAGGCACCTCGATTAGTTCTCGAGCTTTTGGAGTACGTCGTCTTTAGGTTGGGGGGAGG
GGTTTTATGCGATGGAGTTTCCCCACACTGAGTGGGTGGAGACTGAAGTTAGGCCAGCTTGGCACTTGAT
GTAATTCTCCTTGGAATTTGCCCTTTTTGAGTTTGGATCTTGGTTCATTCTCAAGCCTCAGACAGTGGTT
CAAAGTTTTTTTCTTCCATTTCAGGTGTCGTGAGGAATTTCGACATTTAAATTTAATTAATCTCGACGGT
ATCGGTTAACTTTTAAAAGAAAAGGGGGGATTGGGGGGTACAGTGCAGGGGAAAGAATAGTAGACATAAT
AGCAACAGACATACAAACTAAAGAATTACAAAAACAAATTACAAAAATTCAAAATTTTATCGATCACGAG
ACTAGCCTCGAGGTTTAAACTACGGGATCCAGGCCTAAGCTTACGCGTCCATGGCTAGATTAGATAAAAG
TAAAGTGATTAACAGCGCATTAGAGCTGCTTAATGAGGTCGGAATCGAAGGTTTAACAACCCGTAAACTC
GCCCAGAAGCTAGGTGTAGAGCAGCCTACATTGTATTGGCATGTAAAAAATAAGCGGGCTTTGCTCGACG
CCTTAGCCATTGAGATGTTAGATAGGCACCATACTCACTTTTGCCCTTTAGAAGGGGAAAGCTGGCAAGA
TTTTTTACGTAATAACGCTAAAAGTTTTAGATGTGCTTTACTAAGTCATCGCGATGGAGCAAAAGTACAT
TTAGGTACACGGCCTACAGAAAAACAGTATGAAACTCTCGAAAATCAATTAGCCTTTTTATGCCAACAAG
GTTTTTCACTAGAGAATGCATTATATGCACTCAGCGCTGTGGGGCATTTTACTTTAGGTTGCGTATTGGA
AGATCAAGAGCATCAAGTCGCTAAAGAAGAAAGGGAAACACCTACTACTGATAGTATGCCGCCATTATTA
CGACAAGCTATCGAATTATTTGATCACCAAGGTGCAGAGCCAGCCTTCTTATTCGGCCTTGAATTGATCA
TATGCGGATTAGAAAAACAACTTAAATGTGAAAGTGGGTCGCCAAAAAAGAAGAGAAAGGTCGACGGCGG
TGGTGCTTTGTCTCCTCAGCACTCTGCTGTCACTCAAGGAAGTATCATCAAGAACAAGGAGGGCATGGAT
GCTAAGTCACTAACTGCCTGGTCCCGGACACTGGTGACCTTCAAGGATGTATTTGTGGACTTCACCAGGG
AGGAGTGGAAGCTGCTGGACACTGCTCAGCAGATCGTGTACAGAAATGTGATGCTGGAGAACTATAAGAA
CCTGGTTTCCTTGGGTTATCAGCTTACTAAGCCAGATGTGATCCTCCGGTTGGAGAAGGGAGAAGAGCCC
TGGCTGGTGGAGAGAGAAATTCACCAAGAGACCCATCCTGATTCAGAGACTGCATTTGAAATCAAATCAT
CAGTTTAACCCGGGTAAATTCCGCCCCCCCCCCCCTAACGTTACTGGCCGAAGCCGCTTGGAATAAGGCC
GGTGTGCGTTTGTCTATATGTTATTTTCCACCATATTGCCGTCTTTTGGCAATGTGAGGGCCCGGAAACC
TGGCCCTGTCTTCTTGACGAGCATTCCTAGGGGTCTTTCCCCTCTCGCCAAAGGAATGCAAGGTCTGTTG
AATGTCGTGAAGGAAGCAGTTCCTCTGGAAGCTTCTTGAAGACAAACAACGTCTGTAGCGACCCTTTGCA
GGCAGCGGAACCCCCCACCTGGCGACAGGTGCCTCTGCGGCCAAAAGCCACGTGTATAAGATACACCTGC
AAAGGCGGCACAACCCCAGTGCCACGTTGTGAGTTGGATAGTTGTGGAAAGAGTCAAATGGCTCTCCTCA
AGCGTATTCAACAAGGGGCTGAAGGATGCCCAGAAGGTACCCCATTGTATGGGATCTGATCTGGGGCCTC
GGTGCACATGCTTTACATGTGTTTAGTCGAGGTTAAAAAACGTCTAGGCCCCCCGAACCACGGGGACGTG
GTTTTCCTTTGAAAAACACGATGATAATACCATGGCCTCCTCCGAGAACGTCATCACCGAGTTCATGCGC
TTCAAGGTGCGCATGGAGGGCACCGTGAACGGCCACGAGTTCGAGATCGAGGGCGAGGGCGAGGGCCGCC
CCTACGAGGGCCACAACACCGTGAAGCTGAAGGTGACCAAGGGCGGCCCCCTGCCCTTCGCCTGGGACAT
CCTGTCCCCCCAGTTCCAGTACGGCTCCAAGGTGTACGTGAAGCACCCCGCCGACATCCCCGACTACAAG
AAGCTGTCCTTCCCCGAGGGCTTCAAGTGGGAGCGCGTGATGAACTTCGAGGACGGCGGCGTGGCGACCG
TGACCCAGGACTCCTCCCTGCAGGACGGCTGCTTCATCTACAAGGTGAAGTTCATCGGCGTGAACTTCCC
CTCCGACGGCCCCGTGATGCAGAAGAAGACCATGGGCTGGGAGGCCTCCACCGAGCGCCTGTACCCCCGC
GACGGCGTGCTGAAGGGCGAGACCCACAAGGCCCTGAAGCTGAAGGACGGCGGCCACTACCTGGTGGAGT
TCAAGTCCATCTACATGGCCAAGAAGCCCGTGCAGCTGCCCGGCTACTACTACGTGGACGCCAAGCTGGA
CATCACCTCCCACAACGAGGACTACACCATCGTGGAGCAGTACGAGCGCACCGAGGGCCGCCACCACCTG
TTCCTGTAGCGGCCGCGACTCTAGAATTTACTAGTCATATGATAATCAACCTCTGGATTACAAAATTTGT
GAAAGATTGACTGGTATTCTTAACTATGTTGCTCCTTTTACGCTATGTGGATACGCTGCTTTAATGCCTT
TGTATCATGCTATTGCTTCCCGTATGGCTTTCATTTTCTCCTCCTTGTATAAATCCTGGTTGCTGTCTCT
TTATGAGGAGTTGTGGCCCGTTGTCAGGCAACGTGGCGTGGTGTGCACTGTGTTTGCTGACGCAACCCCC
ACTGGTTGGGGCATTGCCACCACCTGTCAGCTCCTTTCCGGGACTTTCGCTTTCCCCCTCCCTATTGCCA
CGGCGGAACTCATCGCCGCCTGCCTTGCCCGCTGCTGGACAGGGGCTCGGCTGTTGGGCACTGACAATTC
CGTGGTGTTGTCGGGGAAGCTGACGTCCTTTCCATGGCTGCTCGCCTGTGTTGCCACCTGGATTCTGCGC
GGGACGTCCTTCTGCTACGTCCCTTCGGCCCTCAATCCAGCGGACCTTCCTTCCCGCGGCCTGCTGCCGG
CTCTGCGGCCTCTTCCGCGTCTTCGCCTTCGCCCTCAGACGAGTCGGATCTCCCTTTGGGCCGCCTCCCC
GCATCGGTACGTATGGCCAGGTACCTTTAAGACCAATGACTTACAAGGCAGCTGTAGATCTTAGCCACTT
TTTAAAAGAAAAGGGGGGACTGGAAGGGCTAATTCACTCCCAACGAAGACAAGATGGGATCAATTCACCA
TGGGAATAACTTCGTATAGCATACATTATACGAAGTTATGCTGCTTTTTGCTTGTACTGGGTCTCTCTGG
TTAGACCAGATCTGAGCCTGGGAGCTCTCTGGCTAACTAGGGAACCCACTGCTTAAGCCTCAATAAAGCT
TGCCTTGAGTGCTTCAAGTAGTGTGTGCCCGTCTGTTGTGTGACTCTGGTAACTAGAGATCCCTCAGACC
CTTTTAGTCAGTGTGGAAAATCTCTAGCAGCATCTAGAATTAATTCCGTGTATTCTATAGTGTCACCTAA
ATCGTATGTGTATGATACATAAGGTTATGTATTAATTGTAGCCGCGTTCTAACGACAATATGTACAAGCC
TAATTGTGTAGCATCTGGCTTACTGAAGCAGACCCTATCATCTCTCTCGTAAACTGCCGTCAGAGTCGGT
TTGGTTGGACGAACCTTCTGAGTTTCTGGTAACGCCGTCCCGCACCCGGAAATGGTCAGCGAACCAATCA
GCAGGGTCATCGCTAGCCAGATCCTCTACGCCGGACGCATCGTGGCCGGCATCACCGGCGCCACAGGTGC
GGTTGCTGGCGCCTATATCGCCGACATCACCGATGGGGAAGATCGGGCTCGCCACTTCGGGCTCATGAGC
GCTTGTTTCGGCGTGGGTATGGTGGCAGGCCCCGTGGCCGGGGGACTGTTGGGCGCCATCTCCTTGCATG
CACCATTCCTTGCGGCGGCGGTGCTCAACGGCCTCAACCTACTACTGGGCTGCTTCCTAATGCAGGAGTC
GCATAAGGGAGAGCGTCGAATGGTGCACTCTCAGTACAATCTGCTCTGATGCCGCATAGTTAAGCCAGCC
CCGACACCCGCCAACACCCGCTGACGCGCCCTGACGGGCTTGTCTGCTCCCGGCATCCGCTTACAGACAA
GCTGTGACCGTCTCCGGGAGCTGCATGTGTCAGAGGTTTTCACCGTCATCACCGAAACGCGCGAGACGAA
AGGGCCTCGTGATACGCCTATTTTTATAGGTTAATGTCATGATAATAATGGTTTCTTAGACGTCAGGTGG
CACTTTTCGGGGAAATGTGCGCGGAACCCCTATTTGTTTATTTTTCTAAATACATTCAAATATGTATCCG
CTCATGAGACAATAACCCTGATAAATGCTTCAATAATATTGAAAAAGGAAGAGTATGAGTATTCAACATT
TCCGTGTCGCCCTTATTCCCTTTTTTGCGGCATTTTGCCTTCCTGTTTTTGCTCACCCAGAAACGCTGGT
GAAAGTAAAAGATGCTGAAGATCAGTTGGGTGCACGAGTGGGTTACATCGAACTGGATCTCAACAGCGGT
AAGATCCTTGAGAGTTTTCGCCCCGAAGAACGTTTTCCAATGATGAGCACTTTTAAAGTTCTGCTATGTG
GCGCGGTATTATCCCGTATTGACGCCGGGCAAGAGCAACTCGGTCGCCGCATACACTATTCTCAGAATGA
CTTGGTTGAGTACTCACCAGTCACAGAAAAGCATCTTACGGATGGCATGACAGTAAGAGAATTATGCAGT
GCTGCCATAACCATGAGTGATAACACTGCGGCCAACTTACTTCTGACAACGATCGGAGGACCGAAGGAGC
TAACCGCTTTTTTGCACAACATGGGGGATCATGTAACTCGCCTTGATCGTTGGGAACCGGAGCTGAATGA
AGCCATACCAAACGACGAGCGTGACACCACGATGCCTGTAGCAATGGCAACAACGTTGCGCAAACTATTA
ACTGGCGAACTACTTACTCTAGCTTCCCGGCAACAATTAATAGACTGGATGGAGGCGGATAAAGTTGCAG
GACCACTTCTGCGCTCGGCCCTTCCGGCTGGCTGGTTTATTGCTGATAAATCTGGAGCCGGTGAGCGTGG
GTCTCGCGGTATCATTGCAGCACTGGGGCCAGATGGTAAGCCCTCCCGTATCGTAGTTATCTACACGACG
GGGAGTCAGGCAACTATGGATGAACGAAATAGACAGATCGCTGAGATAGGTGCCTCACTGATTAAGCATT
GGTAACTGTCAGACCAAGTTTACTCATATATACTTTAGATTGATTTAAAACTTCATTTTTAATTTAAAAG
GATCTAGGTGAAGATCCTTTTTGATAATCTCATGACCAAAATCCCTTAACGTGAGTTTTCGTTCCACTGA
GCGTCAGACCCCGTAGAAAAGATCAAAGGATCTTCTTGAGATCCTTTTTTTCTGCGCGTAATCTGCTGCT
TGCAAACAAAAAAACCACCGCTACCAGCGGTGGTTTGTTTGCCGGATCAAGAGCTACCAACTCTTTTTCC
GAAGGTAACTGGCTTCAGCAGAGCGCAGATACCAAATACTGTTCTTCTAGTGTAGCCGTAGTTAGGCCAC
CACTTCAAGAACTCTGTAGCACCGCCTACATACCTCGCTCTGCTAATCCTGTTACCAGTGGCTGCTGCCA
GTGGCGATAAGTCGTGTCTTACCGGGTTGGACTCAAGACGATAGTTACCGGATAAGGCGCAGCGGTCGGG
CTGAACGGGGGGTTCGTGCACACAGCCCAGCTTGGAGCGAACGACCTACACCGAACTGAGATACCTACAG
CGTGAGCTATGAGAAAGCGCCACGCTTCCCGAAGGGAGAAAGGCGGACAGGTATCCGGTAAGCGGCAGGG
TCGGAACAGGAGAGCGCACGAGGGAGCTTCCAGGGGGAAACGCCTGGTATCTTTATAGTCCTGTCGGGTT
TCGCCACCTCTGACTTGAGCGTCGATTTTTGTGATGCTCGTCAGGGGGGCGGAGCCTATGGAAAAACGCC
AGCAACGCGGCCTTTTTACGGTTCCTGGCCTTTTGCTGGCCTTTTGCTCACATGTTCTTTCCTGCGTTAT
CCCCTGATTCTGTGGATAACCGTATTACCGCCTTTGAGTGAGCTGATACCGCTCGCCGCAGCCGAACGAC
CGAGCGCAGCGAGTCAGTGAGCGAGGAAGCGGAAGAGCGCCCAATACGCAAACCGCCTCTCCCCGCGCGT
TGGCCGATTCATTAATGCAGCTGTGGAATGTGTGTCAGTTAGGGTGTGGAAAGTCCCCAGGCTCCCCAGC
AGGCAGAAGTATGCAAAGCATGCATCTCAATTAGTCAGCAACCAGGTGTGGAAAGTCCCCAGGCTCCCCA
GCAGGCAGAAGTATGCAAAGCATGCATCTCAATTAGTCAGCAACCATAGTCCCGCCCCTAACTCCGCCCA
TCCCGCCCCTAACTCCGCCCAGTTCCGCCCATTCTCCGCCCCATGGCTGACTAATTTTTTTTATTTATGC
AGAGGCCGAGGCCGCCTCGGCCTCTGAGCTATTCCAGAAGTAGTGAGGAGGCTTTTTTGGAGGCCTAGGC
TTTTGCAAAAAGCTTGGACACAAGACAGGCTTGCGAGATATGTTTGAGAATACCACTTTATCCCGCGTCA
GGGAGAGGCAGTGCGTAAAAAGACGCGGACTCATGTGAAATACTGGTTTTTAGTGCGCCAGATCTCTATA
ATCTCGCGCAACCTATTTTCCCCTCGAACACTTTTTAAGCCGTAGATAAACAGGCTGGGACACTTCACAT
GAGCGAAAAATACATCGTCACCTGGGACATGTTGCAGATCCATGCACGTAAACTCGCAAGCCGACTGATG
CCTTCTGAACAATGGAAAGGCATTATTGCCGTAAGCCGTGGCGGTCTGTACCGGGTGCGTTACTGGCGCG
TGAACTGGGTATTCGTCATGTCGATACCGTTTGTATTTCCAGCTACGATCACGACAACCAGCGCGAGCTT
AAAGTGCTGAAACGCGCAGAAGGCGATGGCGAAGGCTTCATCGTTATTGATGACCTGGTGGATACCGGTG
GTACTGCGGTTGCGATTCGTGAAATGTATCCAAAAGCGCACTTTGTCACCATCTTCGCAAAACCGGCTGG
TCGTCCGCTGGTTGATGACTATGTTGTTGATATCCCGCAAGATACCTGGATTGAACAGCCGTGGGATATG
GGCGTCGTATTCGTCCCGCCAATCTCCGGTCGCTAATCTTTTCAACGCCTGGCACTGCCGGGCGTTGTTC
TTTTTAACTTCAGGCGGGTTACAATAGTTTCCAGTAAGTATTCTGGAGGCTGCATCCATGACACAGGCAA
ACCTGAGCGAAACCCTGTTCAAACCCCGCTTTAAACATCCTGAAACCTCGACGCTAGTCCGCCGCTTTAA
TCACGGCGCACAACCGCCTGTGCAGTCGGCCCTTGATGGTAAAACCATCCCTCACTGGTATCGCATGATT
AACCGTCTGATGTGGATCTGGCGCGGCATTGACCCACGCGAAATCCTCGACGTCCAGGCACGTATTGTGA
TGAGCGATGCCGAACGTACCGACGATGATTTATACGATACGGTGATTGGCTACCGTGGCGGCAACTGGAT
TTATGAGTGGGCCCCGGATCTTTGTGAAGGAACCTTACTTCTGTGGTGTGACATAATTGGACAAACTACC
TACAGAGATTTAAAGCTCTAAGGTAAATATAAAATTTTTAAGTGTATAATGTGTTAAACTACTGATTCTA
ATTGTTTGTGTATTTTAGATTCCAACCTATGGAACTGATGAATGGGAGCAGTGGTGGAATGCCTTTAATG
AGGAAAACCTGTTTTGCTCAGAAGAAATGCCATCTAGTGATGATGAGGCTACTGCTGACTCTCAACATTC
TACTCCTCCAAAAAAGAAGAGAAAGGTAGAAGACCCCAAGGACTTTCCTTCAGAATTGCTAAGTTTTTTG
AGTCATGCTGTGTTTAGTAATAGAACTCTTGCTTGCTTTGCTATTTACACCACAAAGGAAAAAGCTGCAC
TGCTATACAAGAAAATTATGGAAAAATATTCTGTAACCTTTATAAGTAGGCATAACAGTTATAATCATAA
CATACTGTTTTTTCTTACTCCACACAGGCATAGAGTGTCTGCTATTAATAACTATGCTCAAAAATTGTGT
ACCTTTAGCTTTTTAATTTGTAAAGGGGTTAATAAGGAATATTTGATGTATAGTGCCTTGACTAGAGATC
ATAATCAGCCATACCACATTTGTAGAGGTTTTACTTGCTTTAAAAAACCTCCCACACCTCCCCCTGAACC
TGAAACATAAAATGAATGCAATTGTTGTTGTTAACTTGTTTATTGCAGCTTATAATGGTTACAAATAAAG
CAATAGCATCACAAATTTCACAAATAAAGCATTTTTTTCACTGCATTCTAGTTGTGGTTTGTCCAAACTC
ATCAATGTATCTTATCATGTCTGGATCAACTGGATAACTCAAGCTAACCAAAATCATCCCAAACTTCCCA
CCCCATACCCTATTACCACTGCCAATTACCTGTGGTTTCATTTACTCTAAACCTGTGATTCCTCTGAATT
ATTTTCATTTTAAAGAAATTGTATTTGTTAAATATGTACTACAAACTTAGTAG
Features (pLannotate 1.2.2; 36 found; start..end, strand, type, name):
      1..330     +  CDS            nef (fragment): NEF_HV1BR - Experimental evidence at protein level: Swiss-Prot protein existence level 1. Extracellular Nef protein targets CD4(+) T-lymphocytes for apoptosis by interacting with CXCR4 surface receptors (PubMed:14990729). From Human immunodeficiency virus type 1 group M subtype B (isolate BRU/LAI) (HIV-1).
    378..635     +  LTR            5' LTR (truncated): truncated 5' long terminal repeat (LTR) from HIV-1
    682..807     +  misc_feature   HIV-1 Ψ: packaging signal of human immunodeficiency virus type 1
    791..1154    +  CDS            HIV-1 gag (fragment): gag protein from human immunodeficiency virus 1; gag
   1300..1533    +  misc_feature   RRE: The Rev response element (RRE) of HIV-1 allows for Rev-dependent mRNA export from the nucleus to the cytoplasm.
   1910..2010    +  CDS            Rev (fragment): human immunodeficiency virus 1 (HIV-1) Rev protein; rev; enhances nuclear export of unspliced and incompletely spliced viral mRNAs
   2072..2138    +  CDS            small t antigen (fragment): SV40 (simian virus 40) small t antigen
   2145..3323    +  promoter       EF-1α promoter: strong constitutive promoter for human elongation factor EF-1α
   3371..3488    +  misc_feature   cPPT/CTS: central polypurine tract and central termination sequence of HIV-1
   3555..4170    +  CDS            TetR (fragment): tetracycline repressor TetR; tetR from transposon Tn10; TetR binds to the tetracycline operator tetO to inhibit transcription. This inhibition can be relieved by adding tetracycline or doxycycline.
   4172..4191    +  CDS            SV40 NLS (fragment): nuclear localization signal of SV40 (simian virus 40) large T antigen
   4295..4489    +  CDS            KRAB: Krüppel-associated box (KRAB) transcriptional repression domain from the human zinc finger protein ZNF10 (Margolin et al., 1994)
   4588..5139    +  misc_feature   IRES: internal ribosome entry site (IRES) of the encephalomyocarditis virus (EMCV)
   5142..5819    +  CDS            DsRed2: improved tetrameric variant of DsRed fluorescent protein mammalian codon-optimized
   5854..6442    +  misc_feature   WPRE: woodchuck hepatitis virus posttranscriptional regulatory element
   6510..6529    +  misc_feature   cPPT/CTS (fragment): central polypurine tract and central termination sequence of HIV-1
   6531..6565    +  LTR            3' LTR (ΔU3) (fragment): self-inactivating 3' long terminal repeat (LTR) from HIV-1
   6586..6619    +  protein_bind   loxP: Cre-mediated recombination occurs in the 8-bp core sequence (GCATACAT). Cre recombinase
   6639..6819    +  LTR            5' LTR (truncated): truncated 5' long terminal repeat (LTR) from HIV-1
   6844..6862    -  promoter       SP6 promoter: promoter for bacteriophage SP6 RNA polymerase
   7090..7369    +  CDS            TcR (fragment): tetracycline efflux protein; tet; confers resistance to tetracycline
   7370..7418    -  misc_feature   bom (fragment): basis of mobility region from pBR322
   7520..7555    -  CDS            rop (fragment): Rop protein, which maintains plasmids at low copy number; rop
   7650..7754    +  promoter       AmpR promoter: bla
   7755..8615    +  CDS            AmpR: β-lactamase; bla; confers resistance to ampicillin, carbenicillin, and related antibiotics
   8786..9374    +  rep_origin     ori: high-copy-number ColE1/pMB1/pBR322/pUC origin of replication
   9557..9613    +  CDS            lacI (fragment): lac repressor; lacI; The lac repressor binds to the lac operator to inhibit transcription in E. coli. This inhibition can be relieved by adding lactose or isopropyl-β-D-thiogalactopyranoside (IPTG).
   9620..9949    +  promoter       SV40 promoter: SV40 enhancer and early promoter
  10149..10268   +  CDS            gpt (fragment): XGPT_ECOLI - Also known as gpp, gxu. Experimental evidence at protein level: Swiss-Prot protein existence level 1. Purine salvage pathway enzyme that catalyzes the transfer of the ribosyl-5-phosphate group from 5-phospho-alpha-D-ribose 1- diphosphate (PRPP) to the N9 position of the 6-oxopurines guanine and xanthine to form the corresponding ribonucleotides GMP (guanosine 5'- monophosphate) and XMP (xanthosine 5'-monophosphate), with the release of PPi. To a lesser extent, also acts on hypoxanthine (PubMed:9100006, PubMed:3886014). Does not ribophosphorylate adenine (PubMed:3886014). From Esch
  10268..10603   +  CDS            gpt (fragment): XGPT_ECOLI - Also known as gpp, gxu. Experimental evidence at protein level: Swiss-Prot protein existence level 1. Purine salvage pathway enzyme that catalyzes the transfer of the ribosyl-5-phosphate group from 5-phospho-alpha-D-ribose 1- diphosphate (PRPP) to the N9 position of the 6-oxopurines guanine and xanthine to form the corresponding ribonucleotides GMP (guanosine 5'- monophosphate) and XMP (xanthosine 5'-monophosphate), with the release of PPi. To a lesser extent, also acts on hypoxanthine (PubMed:9100006, PubMed:3886014). Does not ribophosphorylate adenine (PubMed:3886014). From Esch
  10698..11003   +  CDS            frsA (fragment): FRSA_ECOLI - Also known as yafA. Experimental evidence at protein level: Swiss-Prot protein existence level 1. Catalyzes the hydrolysis of esters (PubMed:15808744). Displays esterase activity toward pNP-butyrate (PubMed:15808744). May stimulate mixed-acid fermentation by acting as a fermentation/respiration switch that down-regulates respiration and up- regulates fermentation rates (PubMed:15169777). From Escherichia coli (strain K12).
  11007..11081   +  CDS            small t antigen (fragment): SV40 (simian virus 40) small t antigen
  11083..11148   +  intron         small t intron: SV40 (simian virus 40) small t antigen intron
  11278..11298   +  CDS            SV40 NLS: nuclear localization signal of SV40 (simian virus 40) large T antigen
  11617..11700   +  CDS            large T antigen (fragment): large T antigen from SV40 (simian virus 40)
  11723..11857   +  polyA_signal   SV40 poly(A) signal: SV40 polyadenylation signal
