[The description below was written by a language model from this plasmid's Addgene catalogue record and pLannotate feature annotations shown in this document.]
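Description:
pLV-tTRKRAB-red is an HIV-1-derived lentiviral transfer vector that supplies the drug-regulated repressor component of an older two-vector system for conditional RNA interference in mammalian cells. It is propagated in E. coli through a high-copy ColE1/pUC-type origin with ampicillin selection (AmpR). The catalogue recommends recombination-reducing strains, which is typical for plasmids carrying repeated LTR sequences. The backbone also retains an SV40 promoter followed by E. coli gpt fragments and SV40 small t intron and polyadenylation sequences, along with other fragmentary pBR322-type remnants. The record assigns no function to any of these.

Between the LTRs, the feature table shows the HIV-1 packaging signal Ψ with a partial gag sequence, the Rev response element and a cPPT/CTS, elements that support genome packaging, RNA export and nuclear import. An EF-1α promoter drives a bicistronic transcript. Its first reading frame is TetR joined through an SV40 nuclear localization signal to the KRAB repression domain of human ZNF10. An EMCV IRES then allows translation of DsRed2, so transduced cells can be identified by red fluorescence. A WPRE follows to enhance transcript expression. The 3' LTR is a self-inactivating ΔU3 form containing a loxP site; because the 3' U3 region is copied to both ends during reverse transcription, the integrated provirus should be flanked by loxP sites and excisable by Cre.

According to the depositor, target cells must be cotransduced with this vector (or its non-fluorescent parent) and pLVTH or pLVTHM, which carry the siRNA cassette. In general terms, tTR-KRAB binds tetO and silences nearby transcription, and tetracycline or doxycycline relieves this repression. The system has since been superseded by an all-in-one vector, and the depositor notes that the full sequence is approximate and not fully verified.
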