Addgene plasmid #12250: pLV-tTRKRAB-red
Depositing lab: Didier Trono. Depositing organization: Swiss Federal Institute of Technology (EPFL). Publication: Conditional suppression of cellular genes: lentivirus vector-mediated drug-inducible RNA interference. Wiznerowicz M, Trono D. J Virol. 2003 Aug . 77(16):8957-61. 10.1128/JVI.77.16.8957-8951.2003 PubMed 12885912.
Backbone
  Vector backbone: pLV-tTRKRAB
  Backbone size w/o insert (bp): 11985
  Vector type: Mammalian Expression, Lentiviral, RNAi, Cre/Lox
Growth in bacteria
  Bacterial resistance: Ampicillin, 100 μg/mL
  Growth temperature: 37°C
  Growth strain: Stbl3
  Growth instructions: Use Stbl3 or HB101 to reduce chance of recombination. Grow at 37C
  Copy number: High Copy
Gene/Insert
  Gene/Insert name: TetR-KRAB fusion and dsRED
  Mutation: dsRed added to backbone.
  Cloning method: Restriction Enzyme
  Sequencing primers: 5′ See map
Terms and licenses: Academic/Nonprofit Terms; Industry Terms: Not Available to Industry
Depositor comments: Older, double-copy vector system for conditional expression of siRNA. Has been replaced by the all-in-one vector system from Trono/Aebischer lab (e.g. see Addgene plasmid 11643). For conditional expression of siRNA, the target cells need to be cotransduced with both pLVTH/pLVTHM and pLV-tTRKRAB/pLV-tTRKRAB-Red to achieve conditional expression of siRNA. Please note that the full sequence for this plasmid is approximated and not fully verified. Please visit the Trono lab http://tronolab.epfl.ch for cloning strategies, protocols, publications, and more.
How to cite: pLV-tTRKRAB-red was a gift from Didier Trono (Addgene plasmid # 12250 ; http://n2t.net/addgene:12250 ; RRID:Addgene_12250)
