>Addgene plasmid #12250 | pLV-tTRKRAB-red | addgene partial sequence | sequence record 18782 | 12250 with Dsred1-N
TAGGGGCGGCCCTCGCCCTCGCCCTCGATCTCGAACTCGTGGCCGTTCACGGNTGCCCTCCATGCGCACC
TTGAAGCGCATGAACTCGGTGATGACGTTCTCGGAGGAGGCCATGGTATTATCATCGTGTTTTTCAAAGG
AAAACCACGTCCCCGTGGTTCGGGGGGCCTAGACGTTTTTTAACCTCGACTAAACACATGTAAAGCATGT
GCACCGAGGCCCCAGATCAGATCCCATACAATGGGGTACCTTCTGGGCATCCTTCAGCCCCTTGTTGAAT
ACGCTTGAGGAGAGCCATTTGACTCTTTCCACAACTATCCAACTCACAACGTGGCACTGGGGTTGTGCCG
CCTTTGCAGGTGTATCTTATACACGTGGCTTTTGGCCGCAGAGGCACCTGTCGCCAGGTGGGGGGTTCCG
CTGCCTGCAAAGGGTCGCTACAGACGTTGTTTGTCTTCAAGAAGCTTCCAGAGGAACTGCTTCCTTCACG
ACATTCAACAGACCTTGCATTCCTTTGGCGAGAGGGGAAAGACCCCTAGGAATGCTCGTCAAGAAGACAG
GGCCAGGTTTCCGGGCCCTCACATTGCCAAAAGACGGCAATATGGTGGAAAATAACATATAGACAAACGC
ACACCGGCCTTATTCCAAGCGGCTTCGGCCAGTAACGTTAGGGGGGGGGGGGCGGAATTTACCCGGGTTA
AACTGAGA
